>Addgene plasmid #148138 | pT7-V5-SBP-C1-HshnRNPA1_Z | addgene full sequence | sequence record 384664 | Addgene NGS Result
TAGTTATTAATAGTAATCAATTACGGGGTCATTAGTTCATAGCCCATATATGGAGTTCCGCGTTACATAA
CTTACGGTAAATGGCCCGCCTGGCTGACCGCCCAACGACCCCCGCCCATTGACGTCAATAATGACGTATG
TTCCCATAGTAACGCCAATAGGGACTTTCCATTGACGTCAATGGGTGGAGTATTTACGGTAAACTGCCCA
CTTGGCAGTACATCAAGTGTATCATATGCCAAGTACGCCCCCTATTGACGTCAATGACGGTAAATGGCCC
GCCTGGCATTATGCCCAGTACATGACCTTATGGGACTTTCCTACTTGGCAGTACATCTACGTATTAGTCA
TCGCTATTACCATGGTGATGCGGTTTTGGCAGTACATCAATGGGCGTGGATAGCGGTTTGACTCACGGGG
ATTTCCAAGTCTCCACCCCATTGACGTCAATGGGAGTTTGTTTTGGCACCAAAATCAACGGGACTTTCCA
AAATGTCGTAACAACTCCGCCCCATTGACGCAAATGGGCGGTAGGCGTGTACGGTGGGAGGTCTATATAA
GCAGAGCTCTCTGGCTAACTAGAGAACCCACTGCTTACTGGCTTATCGAAATTAATACGACTCACTATAG
GGAGACCCAAGCTCTAGCGCTACCGGTCGCCACCATGGGTAAGCCTATCCCTAACCCTCTCCTCGGTCTC
GATTCTACGCCCGGAAGCGGTAGCGGTACGATGGACGAGAAGACCACCGGCTGGGGGGGCGGCCACGTGG
TGGAGGGCCTGGCCGGCGAGCTGGAGCAGCTGCGGGCCAGGCTGGAGCACCACCCTCAGGGCCAGCGGGA
GCCCAGATCTCGAGATATGTCTAAGTCAGAGTCTCCTAAAGAGCCCGAACAGCTGAGGAAGCTCTTCATT
GGAGGGTTGAGCTTTGAAACAACTGATGAGAGCCTGAGGAGCCATTTTGAGCAATGGGGAACGCTCACGG
ACTGTGTGGTAATGAGAGATCCAAACACCAAGCGCTCCAGGGGCTTTGGGTTTGTCACATATGCCACTGT
GGAGGAGGTGGATGCAGCTATGAATGCAAGGCCACACAAGGTGGATGGAAGAGTTGTGGAACCAAAGAGA
GCTGTCTCCAGAGAAGATTCTCAAAGACCAGGTGCCCACTTAACTGTGAAAAAGATATTTGTTGGTGGCA
TTAAAGAAGACACTGAAGAACATCACCTAAGAGATTATTTTGAACAGTATGGAAAAATTGAAGTGATTGA
AGTCATGACTGACCGAGGCAGTGGCAAGAAAAGGGGCTTTGCCTTTGTAACCTTTGACGACCATGACTCC
GTGGATAAGATTGTCATTCAGAAATACCATACTGTGAATGGCCACAACTGTGAAGTTAGAAAAGCCCTGT
CAAAGCAAGAGATGGCTAGTGCTTCATCCAGCCAAAGAGGTCGAAGTGGTTCTGGAAACTTTGGTGGTGG
TCGTGGAGGTGGTTTCGGTGGGAATGACAACTTCGGTCGTGGAGGAAACTTCAGTGGTCGTGGTGGCTTT
GGTGGCAGCCGTGGTGGTGGTGGATATGGTGGCAGTGGGGATGGCTATAATGGATTTGGTAATGATGGAA
GCAATTTTGGAGGTGGTGGAAGCTACAATGATTTTGGGAATTACAACAATCAGTCTTCAAATTTTGGACC
CATGAAGGGAGGAAATTTTGGAGGCAGAAGCTCTGGCCCCTATGGCGGTGGAGGCCAATACTTTGCAAAA
CCACGAAACCAAGGTGGCTATGGCGGTTCCAGCAGCAGCAGTAGCTATGGCAGTGGCAGAAGATTTTAAG
AATTCTGCAGTCGACGGTACCGCGGGCCCGGGATCCACCGGATCTAGATAACTGATCATAATCAGCCATA
CCACATTTGTAGAGGTTTTACTTGCTTTAAAAAACCTCCCACACCTCCCCCTGAACCTGAAACATAAAAT
GAATGCAATTGTTGTTGTTAACTTGTTTATTGCAGCTTATAATGGTTACAAATAAAGCAATAGCATCACA
AATTTCACAAATAAAGCATTTTTTTCACTGCATTCTAGTTGTGGTTTGTCCAAACTCATCAATGTATCTT
AACGCGTAAATTGTAAGCGTTAATATTTTGTTAAAATTCGCGTTAAATTTTTGTTAAATCAGCTCATTTT
TTAACCAATAGGCCGAAATCGGCAAAATCCCTTATAAATCAAAAGAATAGACCGAGATAGGGT
[37 nt withheld, positions 2234-2270]
AAAGAACGTGGACTCCAACGTCAAAGG
[49 nt withheld, positions 2298-2346]
T
[91 nt withheld, positions 2348-2438]
G
[124 nt withheld, positions 2440-2563]
CAGGTGGCACTTTTCGGGGAAATGTGCGCGGAACCCCTATTTGTTTATTTTTCTAAATACATTCAAATAT
GTATCCGCTCATGAGACAATAACCCTGATAAATGCTTCAATAATATTGAAAAAGGAAGAGTCCTGAGGCG
GAAAGAACCAGCTGTGGAATGTGTGTCAGTTAGGGTGTGGAAAGTCCCCAGGCTCCCCAGCAGGCAGAAG
TATGCAAAGCATGCATCTCAATTAGTCAGCAACCAGGTGTGGAAAGTCCCCAGGCTCCCCAGCAGGCAGA
AGTATGCAAAGCATGCATCTCAATTAGTCAGCAACCATAGTCCCGCCCCTAACTCCGCCCATCCCGCCCC
TAACTCCGCCCAGTTCCGCCCATTCTCCGCCCCATGGCTGACTAATTTTTTTTATTTATGCAGAGGCCGA
GGCCGCCTCGGCCTCTGAGCTATTCCAGAAGTAGTGAGGAGGCTTTTTTGGAGGCCTAGGCTTTTGCAAA
GATCGATCAAGAGACAGGATGAGGATCGTTTCGCATGATTGAACAAGATGGATTGCACGCAGGTTCTCCG
GCCGCTTGGGTGGAGAGGCTATTCGGCTATGACTGGGCACAACAGACAATCGGCTGCTCTGATGCCGCCG
TGTTCCGGCTGTCAGCGCAGGGGCGCCCGGTTCTTTTTGTCAAGACCGACCTGTCCGGTGCCCTGAATGA
ACTGCAAGACGAGGCAGCGCGGCTATCGTGGCTGGCCACGACGGGCGTTCCTTGCGCAGCTGTGCTCGAC
GTTGTCACTGAAGCGGGAAGGGACTGGCTGCTATTGGGCGAAGTGCCGGGGCAGGATCTCCTGTCATCTC
ACCTTGCTCCTGCCGAGAAAGTATCCATCATGGCTGATGCAATGCGGCGGCTGCATACGCTTGATCCGGC
TACCTGCCCATTCGACCACCAAGCGAAACATCGCATCGAGCGAGCACGTACTCGGATGGAAGCCGGTCTT
GTCGATCAGGATGATCTGGACGAAGAGCATCAGGGGCTCGCGCCAGCCGAACTGTTCGCCAGGCTCAAGG
CGAGCATGCCCGACGGCGAGGATCTCGTCGTGACCCATGGCGATGCCTGCTTGCCGAATATCATGGTGGA
AAATGGCCGCTTTTCTGGATTCATCGACTGTGGCCGGCTGGGTGTGGCGGACCGCTATCAGGACATAGCG
TTGGCTACCCGTGATATTGCTGAAGAGCTTGGCGGCGAATGGGCTGACCGCTTCCTCGTGCTTTACGGTA
TCGCCGCTCCCGATTCGCAGCGCATCGCCTTCTATCGCCTTCTTGACGAGTTCTTCTGAGCGGGACTCTG
GGGTTCGAAATGACCGACCAAGCGACGCCCAACCTGCCATCACGAGATTTCGATTCCACCGCCGCCTTCT
ATGAAAGGTTGGGCTTCGGAATCGTTTTCCGGGACGCCGGCTGGATGATCCTCCAGCGCGGGGATCTCAT
GCTGGAGTTCTTCGCCCACCCTAGGGGGAGGCTAACTGAAACACGGAAGGAGACAATACCGGAAGGAACC
CGCGCTATGACGGCAATAAAAAGACAGAATAAAACGCACGGTGTTGGGTCGTTTGTTCATAAACGCGGGG
TTCGGTCCCAGGGCTGGCACTCTGTCGATACCCCACCGAGACCCCATTGGGGCCAATACGCCCGCGTTTC
TTCCTTTTCCCCACCCCACCCCCCAAGTTCGGGTGAAGGCCCAGGGCTCGCAGCCAACGTCGGGGCGGCA
GGCCCTGCCATAGCCTCAGGTTACTCATATATACTTTAGATTGATTTAAAACTTCATTTTTAATTTAAAA
GGATCTAGGTGAAGATCCTTTTTGATAATCTCATGACCAAAATCCCTTAACGTGAGTTTTCGTTCCACTG
AGCGTCAGACCCCGTAGAAAAGATCAAAGGATCTTCTTGAGATCCTTTTTTTCTGCGCGTAATCTGCTGC
TTGCAAACAAAAAAACCACCGCTACCAGCGGTGGTTTGTTTGCCGGATCAAGAGCTACCAACTCTTTTTC
CGAAGGTAACTGGCTTCAGCAGAGCGCAGATACCAAATACTGTTCTTCTAGTGTAGCCGTAGTTAGGCCA
CCACTTCAAGAACTCTGTAGCACCGCCTACATACCTCGCTCTGCTAATCCTGTTACCAGTGGCTGCTGCC
AGTGGCGATAAGTCGTGTCTTACCGGGTTGGACTCAAGACGATAGTTACCGGATAAGGCGCAGCGGTCGG
GCTGAACGGGGGGTTCGTGCACACAGCCCAGCTTGGAGCGAACGACCTACACCGAACTGAGATACCTACA
GCGTGAGCTATGAGAAAGCGCCACGCTTCCCGAAGGGAGAAAGGCGGACAGGTATCCGGTAAGCGGCAGG
GTCGGAACAGGAGAGCGCACGAGGGAGCTTCCAGGGGGAAACGCCTGGTATCTTTATAGTCCTGTCGGGT
TTCGCCACCTCTGACTTGAGCGTCGATTTTTGTGATGCTCGTCAGGGGGGCGGAGCCTATGGAAAAACGC
CAGCAACGCGGCCTTTTTACGGTTCCTGGCCTTTTGCTGGCCTTTTGCTCACATGTTCTTTCCTGCGTTA
TCCCCTGATTCTGTGGATAACCGTATTACCGCCATGCAT
Features (pLannotate 1.2.2; 18 found; start..end, strand, type, name):
     61..364     +  enhancer       CMV enhancer: human cytomegalovirus immediate early enhancer
    365..568     +  promoter       CMV promoter: human cytomegalovirus (CMV) immediate early promoter
    564..597     +  LTR            5' LTR (truncated) (fragment): truncated 5' long terminal repeat (LTR) from HIV-1
    613..631     +  promoter       T7 promoter: promoter for bacteriophage T7 RNA polymerase
    668..709     +  CDS            V5 tag: epitope tag from simian virus 5
    731..844     +  CDS            SBP: streptavidin-binding peptide selected from a peptide library; binds streptavidin with nanomolar affinity (Keefe et al., 2001)
    857..1816    +  CDS            HNRNPA1: ROA1_BOVIN - Also known as HNRPA1. Experimental evidence at protein level: Swiss-Prot protein existence level 1. Involved in the packaging of pre-mRNA into hnRNP particles, transport of poly(A) mRNA from the nucleus to the cytoplasm and may modulate splice site selection. May bind to specific miRNA hairpins. Binds to the IRES and thereby inhibits the translation of the apoptosis protease activating factor APAF1. From Bos taurus (Bovine).
   1820..1856    +  misc_feature   MCS (fragment): multiple cloning site
   1873..1957    +  CDS            large T antigen (fragment): large T antigen from SV40 (simian virus 40)
   1980..2101    +  polyA_signal   SV40 poly(A) signal: SV40 polyadenylation signal
   2135..2563    -  rep_origin     f1 ori (sequence partly withheld): f1 bacteriophage origin of replication; arrow indicates direction of (+) strand synthesis
   2590..2694    +  promoter       AmpR promoter: bla
   2696..3053    +  promoter       SV40 promoter: SV40 enhancer and early promoter
   3088..3882    +  CDS            NeoR/KanR: aminoglycoside phosphotransferase from Tn5; aph(3')-II (or nptII); confers resistance to neomycin, kanamycin, and G418 (Geneticin®)
   3903..4055    +  CDS            ble (fragment): BLE_KLEPN - Experimental evidence at protein level: Swiss-Prot protein existence level 1. Binding protein with a strong affinity to the bleomycin family of antibiotics. Binds to CL990; an antimitotic-antibiotic compound. From Klebsiella pneumoniae.
   4114..4161    +  polyA_signal   HSV TK poly(A) signal: herpes simplex virus thymidine kinase polyadenylation signal (Cole and Stacy, 1985)
   4252..4268    -  polyA_signal   bGH poly(A) signal (fragment): bovine growth hormone polyadenylation signal
   4490..5078    +  rep_origin     ori: high-copy-number ColE1/pMB1/pBR322/pUC origin of replication
