[The description below was written by a language model from this plasmid's Addgene catalogue record and pLannotate feature annotations shown in this document.]
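Description:
pT7-V5-SBP-C1-HshnRNPA1_Z is a 5.2 kb mammalian expression plasmid encoding human hnRNP A1 (HNRNPA1) with an N-terminal tandem V5–SBP tag. The catalogue lists the backbone as unknown. The sequenced feature layout shows a CMV-driven cassette followed by an f1 origin, a dual-promoter NeoR/KanR unit and a pUC-type origin. It is maintained at high copy in E. coli through the ColE1/pUC origin under kanamycin selection. The aminoglycoside phosphotransferase gene sits behind both a bacterial (bla) promoter and the SV40 enhancer/early promoter and ends in an HSV TK polyadenylation signal. The same marker can therefore confer G418 resistance in transfected mammalian cells.

The expression unit consists of the CMV immediate-early enhancer and promoter followed by a T7 promoter, which in principle also permits in vitro transcription with T7 RNA polymerase. Downstream come the V5 epitope, the streptavidin-binding peptide and the HNRNPA1 coding sequence, then a remnant of the multiple cloning site and an SV40 poly(A) signal. The annotation tool matched the insert to the bovine orthologue, but the record identifies it as the human gene, with one non-silent change (I136V) relative to the transcript variant 1/isoform A reference. Short annotated fragments such as the HIV-1 LTR, large T antigen, ble and bGH poly(A) hits appear to be incidental matches or backbone remnants rather than functional parts.

The stated purpose is expression of hnRNP A1 in mammalian cells. The V5 tag allows immunodetection, and the SBP tag allows capture on streptavidin, which would suit pulldown of associated proteins or RNAs, although the record does not describe specific applications.
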