Addgene plasmid #148138: pT7-V5-SBP-C1-HshnRNPA1_Z
Purpose: Mammalian Expression of HshnRNPA1
Depositing lab: Elisa Izaurralde.
Backbone
  Vector backbone: Unknown
  Vector type: Mammalian Expression
Growth in bacteria
  Bacterial resistance: Kanamycin, 50 μg/mL
  Growth temperature: 37°C
  Growth strain: DH5alpha
  Copy number: High Copy
Gene/Insert
  Gene/Insert name: HshnRNPA1
  Species: H. sapiens (human)
  Mutation: one non silent mutation I136V compared to the transcript variant 1 from NCBI :NM_002136.2 or isoform A from Uniprot.: P09651-2
  Entrez Gene: HNRNPA1 (a.k.a. ALS19, ALS20, HNRPA1, HNRPA1L3, IBMPFD3, MPD3, UP 1, hnRNP A1, hnRNP-A1)
  Cloning method: Unknown
Terms and licenses: Academic/Nonprofit Terms; Industry Terms: Not Available to Industry
Depositor comments: Plasmids from this collection were made available to the research community and donated after the lab closed. Please note that the sequence provided by the depositing laboratory may be theoretical/predicted or based on Sanger sequencing results. There may be discrepancies between sequencing results obtained by Addgene and the depositor sequence. If an Addgene verified sequence is not available, please contact before placing your order to request that our lab fully sequence the plasmid.
How to cite: pT7-V5-SBP-C1-HshnRNPA1_Z was a gift from Elisa Izaurralde (Addgene plasmid # 148138 ; http://n2t.net/addgene:148138 ; RRID:Addgene_148138)
